Addgene plasmid #235091: pCAG-SpyTag-Flag-SRSF3-V5-mCherry
Purpose: SRSF3 mCherry fusion protein without MCP domain
Depositing lab: Mitchell Guttman. Depositing organization: California Institute of Technology. Publication: Genome organization around nuclear speckles drives mRNA splicing efficiency. Bhat P, Chow A, Emert B, Ettlin O, Quinodoz SA, Strehle M, Takei Y, Burr A, Goronzy IN, Chen AW, Huang W, Ferrer JLM, Soehalim E, Goh ST, Chari T, Sullivan DK, Blanco MR, Guttman M. Nature. 2024 May;629(8014):1165-1173. doi: 10.1038/s41586-024-07429-6. Epub 2024 May 8. PubMed 38720076.
Backbone
  Vector backbone: pCAG-NSTF-DEST-V5-mCherry
  Vector type: Mammalian Expression
Growth in bacteria
  Bacterial resistance: Ampicillin, 100 μg/mL
  Growth temperature: 37°C
  Growth strain: DH5alpha
  Copy number: High Copy
Gene/Insert
  Gene/Insert name: pCAG-SpyTag-Flag-SRSF3-V5-mCherry
  Species: H. sapiens (human)
  Entrez Gene: SRSF3 (a.k.a. SFRS3, SRp20)
  Promoter: CAG
  Cloning method: Gateway Cloning
Terms and licenses: Academic/Nonprofit Terms; Industry Terms: Not Available to Industry
How to cite: pCAG-SpyTag-Flag-SRSF3-V5-mCherry was a gift from Mitchell Guttman (Addgene plasmid # 235091 ; http://n2t.net/addgene:235091 ; RRID:Addgene_235091)
