[The description below was written by a language model from this plasmid's Addgene catalogue record and pLannotate feature annotations shown in this document.]
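Description:
pCAG-SpyTag-Flag-SRSF3-V5-mCherry is a 7,890 nt mammalian expression plasmid made by Gateway recombination of human SRSF3 (also called SFRS3 or SRp20) into the destination backbone pCAG-NSTF-DEST-V5-mCherry. It is maintained in E. coli through a high-copy ColE1/pUC-type origin with ampicillin selection (AmpR, β-lactamase). An SV40 origin is also annotated, which can support episomal replication in cells expressing SV40 large T antigen.

Expression is driven by the CAG promoter, seen in the feature table as the CMV enhancer followed by the chicken β-actin/rabbit β-globin chimeric intron. The open reading frame carries N-terminal tags, then SRSF3 flanked by the attB1 and attB2 scars left by Gateway cloning, then a V5 epitope fused directly to mCherry. A FLAG fragment is annotated upstream of attB1. The SpyTag named in the plasmid title was not picked up by the automated annotation, though it presumably lies in the same N-terminal region. Downstream of mCherry, an EMCV IRES links a puromycin N-acetyltransferase gene to the same transcript, which ends at a bGH polyadenylation signal. Puromycin-resistant mammalian cells should therefore also express the fusion protein.

SRSF3 is an SR-family splicing factor that promotes exon inclusion and also acts as an mRNA export adapter. The stated purpose describes this construct as the SRSF3-mCherry fusion lacking an MCP domain. That wording suggests it serves as a non-tethered comparator to an MCP-containing version, although the record does not spell out the experimental design. The fluorescent and epitope tags allow imaging, detection and affinity capture of the protein.
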