Features (pLannotate 1.2.2; 26 found; start..end, strand, type, name):
    171..1031    -  CDS            AmpR: β-lactamase; bla; confers resistance to ampicillin, carbenicillin, and related antibiotics
   1032..1048    -  promoter       AmpR promoter (fragment): bla
   1624..1758    +  polyA_signal   SV40 poly(A) signal: SV40 polyadenylation signal
   1772..2151    +  enhancer       CMV enhancer: human cytomegalovirus immediate early enhancer
   2429..3445    +  intron         chimeric intron: chimera between introns from chicken β-actin and rabbit β-globin
   3443..3499    +  CDS            HBB (fragment): HBB_LEPEU - Experimental evidence at protein level: Swiss-Prot protein existence level 1. Involved in oxygen transport from the lung to the various peripheral tissues. From Lepus europaeus (European hare).
   3593..3613    +  CDS            FLAG (fragment): FLAG® epitope tag, followed by an enterokinase cleavage site
   3624..3641    +  protein_bind   attB1 (fragment): mutant version of attB; core recombination site for the Gateway® BP reaction BP Clonase™
   3647..4138    +  CDS            SRSF3: SRSF3_HUMAN - Also known as SFRS3, SRP20. Experimental evidence at protein level: Swiss-Prot protein existence level 1. Splicing factor that specifically promotes exon-inclusion during alternative splicing (PubMed:26876937). Interaction with YTHDC1, a RNA-binding protein that recognizes and binds N6-methyladenosine (m6A)-containing RNAs, promotes recruitment of SRSF3 to its mRNA- binding elements adjacent to m6A sites, leading to exon-inclusion during alternative splicing (PubMed:26876937). Also functions as export adapter involved in mRNA nuclear export (PubMed:11336712, PubMed:18364396, PubM
   4140..4164    -  protein_bind   attB2: mutant version of attB; recombination site for the Gateway® BP reaction BP Clonase™
   4172..4213    +  CDS            V5 tag: epitope tag from simian virus 5
   4214..4924    +  CDS            mCherry: monomeric derivative of DsRed fluorescent protein (Shaner et al., 2004) mammalian codon-optimized
   4979..5002    -  misc_feature   MCS (fragment): pBluescript multiple cloning site
   5122..5584    +  misc_feature   IRES: internal ribosome entry site (IRES) of the encephalomyocarditis virus (EMCV)
   5598..6197    +  CDS            PuroR: puromycin N-acetyltransferase; pac from Streptomyces alboniger; confers resistance to puromycin
   6284..6508    +  polyA_signal   bGH poly(A) signal: bovine growth hormone polyadenylation signal
   6512..6528    +  promoter       SV40 promoter (fragment): SV40 enhancer and early promoter
   6579..6595    -  protein_bind   lac operator: The lac repressor binds to the lac operator to inhibit transcription in E. coli. This inhibition can be relieved by adding lactose or isopropyl-β-D-thiogalactopyranoside (IPTG). lac repressor encoded by lacI
   6603..6633    -  promoter       lac promoter: promoter for the E. coli lac operon
   6648..6669    -  protein_bind   CAP binding site: CAP binding activates transcription in the presence of cAMP. E. coli catabolite activator protein
   6682..6721    -  CDS            lacI (fragment): lac repressor; lacI; The lac repressor binds to the lac operator to inhibit transcription in E. coli. This inhibition can be relieved by adding lactose or isopropyl-β-D-thiogalactopyranoside (IPTG).
   6728..6750    +  promoter       SV40 promoter (fragment): SV40 enhancer and early promoter
   6774..6909    +  rep_origin     SV40 ori: SV40 origin of replication
   6929..7063    +  polyA_signal   SV40 poly(A) signal: SV40 polyadenylation signal
   7065..7119    -  CDS            lacI (fragment): lac repressor; lacI; The lac repressor binds to the lac operator to inhibit transcription in E. coli. This inhibition can be relieved by adding lactose or isopropyl-β-D-thiogalactopyranoside (IPTG).
   7302..7890    -  rep_origin     ori: high-copy-number ColE1/pMB1/pBR322/pUC origin of replication
>Addgene plasmid #235091 | pCAG-SpyTag-Flag-SRSF3-V5-mCherry | addgene full sequence | sequence record 471949 | Addgene NGS Result
GAAGATCCTTTGATCTTTTCTACGGGGTCTGACGCTCAGTGGAACGAAAACTCACGTTAAGGGATTTTGG
TCATGAGATTATCAAAAAGGATCTTCACCTAGATCCTTTTAAATTAAAAATGAAGTTTTAAATCAATCTA
AAGTATATATGAGTAAACTTGGTCTGACAGTTACCAATGCTTAATCAGTGAGGCACCTATCTCAGCGATC
TGTCTATTTCGTTCATCCATAGTTGCCTGACTCCCCGTCGTGTAGATAACTACGATACGGGAGGGCTTAC
CATCTGGCCCCAGTGCTGCAATGATACCGCGAGACCCACGCTCACCGGCTCCAGATTTATCAGCAATAAA
CCAGCCAGCCGGAAGGGCCGAGCGCAGAAGTGGTCCTGCAACTTTATCCGCCTCCATCCAGTCTATTAAT
TGTTGCCGGGAAGCTAGAGTAAGTAGTTCGCCAGTTAATAGTTTGCGCAACGTTGTTGCCATTGCTACAG
GCATCGTGGTGTCACGCTCGTCGTTTGGTATGGCTTCATTCAGCTCCGGTTCCCAACGATCAAGGCGAGT
TACATGATCCCCCATGTTGTGCAAAAAAGCGGTTAGCTCCTTCGGTCCTCCGATCGTTGTCAGAAGTAAG
TTGGCCGCAGTGTTATCACTCATGGTTATGGCAGCACTGCATAATTCTCTTACTGTCATGCCATCCGTAA
GATGCTTTTCTGTGACTGGTGAGTACTCAACCAAGTCATTCTGAGAATAGTGTATGCGGCGACCGAGTTG
CTCTTGCCCGGCGTCAATACGGGATAATACCGCGCCACATAGCAGAACTTTAAAAGTGCTCATCATTGGA
AAACGTTCTTCGGGGCGAAAACTCTCAAGGATCTTACCGCTGTTGAGATCCAGTTCGATGTAACCCACTC
GTGCACCCAACTGATCTTCAGCATCTTTTACTTTCACCAGCGTTTCTGGGTGAGCAAAAACAGGAAGGCA
AAATGCCGCAAAAAAGGGAATAAGGGCGACACGGAAATGTTGAATACTCATACTCTTCCTTTTTCAATGA
CCGCTTTGGAAAAACAAAGACTGTATTTCCTGGAAATTAATGTTTATTCAATAAACTGTGTATTCAGCTA
TATTCACATAGTGGTGAGGCTGAAATGAGGCGGGAAGAGGCGGTTGGGGCTTAATTATATCAATTTGGGT
GGCCCCACAGCGCCTCCAAGGCGCCAGTCCTGTTTTGACAAGTTGCCTCTGGAAGCCTCTCTTCTTTTTC
TCCAGAGTAAGCGGAGGCCAGGGGCCCCCGGCCTCTGCTTAATACTAAAAAAAACAGCTGTTGTCATAGT
AATGATTGGGTGGAAACATTCCAGGCCTGGGTGGAGAGGCTTTTTGCTTCCTCTTGCAAAACCACACTGA
CATTCCAGGCCTGGGTGGAGAGGCTTTTTGCTTCCTCTTGCAAAACCACACTGCCCTCTGGAGGGCAGTT
GCCTAGCAACTAATTAAAAGAGGATGTCGCACGGCCAGCTGCGGTCAGTTAGTCACTTCCTGCTTAACTG
ACTTGACATTTTCTATTTTAAGAGTCGGGAGGAAAATTACTGTGTTGGAGGCCCTCCGCCATCTTCTGAA
GCTGAATCGAATTAACTTGTTTATTGCAGCTTATAATGGTTACAAATAAAGCAATAGCATCACAAATTTC
ACAAATAAAGCATTTTTTTCACTGCATTCTAGTTGTGGTTTGTCCAAACTCATCAATGTATCTTATCATG
TCTGGATCTGATATCATCGTCGACATTGATTATTGACTAGTTATTAATAGTAATCAATTACGGGGTCATT
AGTTCATAGCCCATATATGGAGTTCCGCGTTACATAACTTACGGTAAATGGCCCGCCTGGCTGACCGCCC
AACGACCCCCGCCCATTGACGTCAATAATGACGTATGTTCCCATAGTAACGCCAATAGGGACTTTCCATT
GACGTCAATGGGTGGAGTATTTACGGTAAACTGCCCACTTGGCAGTACATCAAGTGTATCATATGCCAAG
TACGCCCCCTATTGACGTCAATGACGGTAAATGGCCCGCCTGGCATTATGCCCAGTACATGACCTTATGG
GACTTTCCTACTTGGCAGTACATCTACGTATTAGTCATCGCTATTACCATGGTCGAGGTGAGCCCCACGT
TCTGCTTCACTCTCCCCATCTCCCCCCCCTCCCCACCCCCAATTTTGTATTTATTTATTTTTTAATTATT
TTGTGCAGCGATGGGGGCGGGGGGGGGGGGGGSGCGCGCCRGGGGGGGGGGGGGGGGGGGGGGGGGGGGG
GGGGGSGRGGSGGRGAGGKGCGGCGGCAGCCAATCAGAGCGGCGCGCTCCGAAAGTTTCCTTTTATGGCG
AGGCGGCGGCGGCGGCGGCCCTATAAAAAGCGAAGCGCGCGGCGGGCGGGAGTCGCTGCGCGCTGCCTTC
GCCCCGTGCCCCGCTCCGCCGCCGCCTCGCGCCGCCCGCCCCGGCTCTGACTGACCGCGTTACTCCCACA
GGTGAGCGGGCGGGACGGCCCTTCTCCTCCGGGCTGTAATTAGCGCTTGGTTTAATGACGGCTTGTTTCT
TTTCTGTGGCTGCGTGAAAGCCTTGAGGGGCTCCGGGAGGGCCCTTTGTGCGGGGGGAGCGGCTCGGGGG
GTGCGTGCGTGTGTGTGTGCGTGGGGAGCGCCGCGTGCGGCTCCGCGCTGCCCGGCGGCTGTGAGCGCTG
CGGGCGCGGCGCGGGGCTTTGTGCGCTCCGCAGTGTGCGCGAGGGGAGCGCGGCCGGGGGCGGTGCCCCG
CGGTGCGGGGGGGGCTGCGAGGGGAACAAAGGCTGCGTGCGGGGTGTGTGCGTGGGGGGGTGAGCAGGGG
GTGTGGGCGCGTCGGTCGGGCTGCAACCCCCCCTGCACCCCCCTCCCCGAGTTGCTGAGCACGGCCCGGC
TTCGGGTGCGGGGCTCCGTACGGGGCGTGGCGCGGGGCTCGCCGTGCCGGGCGGGGGGTGGCGGCAGGKG
GGGGTGCCGGGCGGGGCGGGGCCGCCTCGGGCCGGGGRGGGCTCGGGGGRGGGGCGCGGCGGCCCCCGGA
GCGCCGGCGGCTGTCGAGGCGCGGCGAGCCGCAGCCATTGCCTTTTATGGTAATCGTGCGAGAGGGCGCA
GGGACTTCCTTTGTCCCAAATCTGTGCGGAGCCGAAATCTGGGAGGCGCCGCCGCACCCCCTCTAGCGGG
CGCGGGGCGAAGCGGTGCGGCGCCGGCAGGAAGGAAATGGGCGGGGAGGGCCTTCGTGCGTCGCCGCGCC
GCCGTCCCCTTCTCCCTCTCCAGCCTCGGGGCTGTCCGCGGGGGGACGGCTGCCTTCGGGGGGGACGGGG
CAGGGCGGGGTTCGGCTTCTGGCGTGTGACCGGCGGCTCTAGAGCCTCTGCTAACCATGTTCATGCCTTC
TTCTTTTTCCTACAGCTCCTGGGCAACGTGCTGGTTATTGTGCTGTCTCATCATTTTGGCAAAGAATTCC
TCGAGGCTAGCACCATGGCGCACATCGTGATGGTGGACGCCTACAAGCCGACGAAGGGCAGCGGTGAGAA
CCTGTACTTCCAGAGCGGCGACTACAAGGATGACGATGACAAGGGCGCGCCAACAAGTTTGTACAAAAAA
GTTGGCATGCATCGTGATTCCTGTCCATTGGACTGTAAGGTTTATGTAGGCAATCTTGGAAACAATGGCA
ACAAGACGGAATTGGAACGGGCTTTTGGCTACTATGGACCACTCCGAAGTGTGTGGGTTGCTAGAAACCC
ACCCGGCTTTGCTTTTGTTGAATTTGAAGATCCCCGAGATGCAGCTGATGCAGTCCGAGAGCTAGATGGA
AGAACACTATGTGGCTGCCGTGTAAGAGTGGAACTGTCGAATGGTGAAAAAAGAAGTAGAAATCGTGGCC
CACCTCCCTCTTGGGGTCGTCGCCCTCGAGATGATTATCGTAGGAGGAGTCCTCCACCTCGTCGCAGATC
TCCAAGAAGGAGAAGCTTCTCTCGCAGCCGGAGCAGGTCCCTTTCTAGAGATAGGAGAAGAGAGAGATCG
CTGTCTCGGGAGAGAAATCACAAGCCGTCCCGATCCTTCTCTAGGTCTCGTAGTCGATCTAGGTCAAATG
AAAGGAAATACCCAACTTTCTTGTACAAAGTGGTTGATATCGGTAAGCCTATCCCTAACCCTCTCCTCGG
TCTCGATTCTACGATGGTGAGCAAGGGCGAGGAGGATAACATGGCCATCATCAAGGAGTTCATGCGCTTC
AAGGTGCACATGGAGGGCTCCGTGAACGGCCACGAGTTCGAGATCGAGGGCGAGGGCGAGGGCCGCCCCT
ACGAGGGCACCCAGACCGCCAAGCTGAAGGTGACCAAGGGTGGCCCCCTGCCCTTCGCCTGGGACATCCT
GTCCCCTCAGTTCATGTACGGCTCCAAGGCCTACGTGAAGCACCCCGCCGACATCCCCGACTACTTGAAG
CTGTCCTTCCCCGAGGGCTTCAAGTGGGAGCGCGTGATGAACTTCGAGGACGGCGGCGTGGTGACCGTGA
CCCAGGACTCCTCCCTGCAGGACGGCGAGTTCATCTACAAGGTGAAGCTGCGCGGCACCAACTTCCCCTC
CGACGGCCCCGTAATGCAGAAGAAGACCATGGGCTGGGAGGCCTCCTCCGAGCGGATGTACCCCGAGGAC
GGCGCCCTGAAGGGCGAGATCAAGCAGAGGCTGAAGCTGAAGGACGGCGGCCACTACGACGCTGAGGTCA
AGACCACCTACAAGGCCAAGAAGCCCGTGCAGCTGCCCGGCGCCTACAACGTCAACATCAAGTTGGACAT
CACCTCCCACAACGAGGACTACACCATCGTGGAACAGTACGAACGCGCCGAGGGCCGCCACTCCACCGGC
GGCATGGACGAGCTGTACAAGTAGTAATGAACTAGTACCGGTTAAGTCGACAATCAACGCGTTAAGTCGA
CAGGCCGCTCGATAAGCTTGATATCGAATTCCGCCCCCCCCCCCTCTCCCTCCCCCCCCCCTAACGTTAC
TGGCCGAAGCCGCTTGGAATAAGGCCGGTGTGCGTTTGTCTATATGTTATTTTCCACCATATTGCCGTCT
TTTGGCAATGTGAGGGCCCGGAAACCTGGCCCTGTCTTCTTGACGAGCATTCCTAGGGGTCTTTCCCCTC
TCGCCAAAGGAATGCAAGGTCTGTTGAATGTCGTGAAGGAAGCAGTTCCTCTGGAAGCTTCTTGAAGACA
AACAACGTCTGTAGCGACCCTTTGCAGGCAGCGGAACCCCCCACCTGGCGACAGGTGCCTCTGCGGCCAA
AAGCCACGTGTATAAGATACACCTGCAAAGGCGGCACAACCCCAGTGCCACGTTGTGAGTTGGATAGTTG
TGGAAAGAGTCAAATGGCTCTCCTCAAGCGTATTCAACAAGGGGCTGAAGGATGCCCAGAAGGTACCCCA
TTGTATGGGATCTGATCTGGGGCCTCGGTGCACATGCTTTACATGTGTTTAGTCGAGGTTAAAAAAACGT
CTAGGCCCCCCGAACCACGGGGACGTGGTTTTCCTTTGAAAAACACGATGATAATATGGCCACAACCATG
ACCGAGTACAAGCCCACGGTGCGCCTCGCCACCCGCGACGACGTCCCCAGGGCCGTACGCACCCTCGCCG
CCGCGTTCGCCGACTACCCCGCCACGCGCCACACCGTCGATCCGGACCGCCACATCGAGCGGGTCACCGA
GCTGCAAGAACTCTTCCTCACGCGCGTCGGGCTCGACATCGGCAAGGTGTGGGTCGCGGACGACGGCGCC
GCGGTGGCGGTCTGGACCACGCCGGAGAGCGTCGAAGCGGGGGCGGTGTTCGCCGAGATCGGCCCGCGCA
TGGCCGAGTTGAGCGGTTCCCGGCTGGCCGCGCAGCAACAGATGGAAGGCCTCCTGGCGCCGCACCGGCC
CAAGGAGCCCGCGTGGTTCCTGGCCACCGTCGGCGTCTCGCCCGACCACCAGGGCAAGGGTCTGGGCAGC
GCCGTCGTGCTCCCCGGAGTGGAGGCGGCCGAGCGCGCCGGGGTGCCCGCCTTCCTGGAGACCTCCGCGC
CCCGCAACCTCCCCTTCTACGAGCGGCTCGGCTTCACCGTCACCGCCGACGTCGAGGTGCCCGAAGGACC
GCGCACCTGGTGCATGACCCGCAAGCCCGGTGCCTGACGCCCGCCCCACGACCCGCAGCGCCCGACCGAA
AGGAGCGCACGACCCCATGCATCGATGATCTAGAGCTCGCTGATCAGCCTCGACTGTGCCTTCTAGTTGC
CAGCCATCTGTTGTTTGCCCCTCCCCCGTGCCTTCCTTGACCCTGGAAGGTGCCACTCCCACTGTCCTTT
CCTAATAAAATGAGGAAATTGCATCGCATTGTCTGAGTAGGTGTCATTCTATTCTGGGGGGTGGGGTGGG
GCAGGACAGCAAGGGGGAGGATTGGGAAGACAATAGCAGGCATGCTGGGGATGCGGTGGGCTCTATGGCT
TCTGAGGCGGAAAGAACCTGCAGCCCAAGCTTGGCGTAATCATGGTCATAGCTGTTTCCTGTGTGAAATT
GTTATCCGCTCACAATTCCACACAACATACGAGCCGGAAGCATAAAGTGTAAAGCCTGGGGTGCCTAATG
AGTGAGCTAACTCACATTAATTGCGTTGCGCTCACTGCCCGCTTTCCAGTCGGGAAACCTGTCGTGCCAG
CGGATCCGCATCTCAATTAGTCAGCAACCATAGTCCCGCCCCTAACTCCGCCCATCCCGCCCCTAACTCC
GCCCAGTTCCGCCCATTCTCCGCCCCATGGCTGACTAATTTTTTTTATTTATGCAGAGGCCGAGGCCGCC
TCGGCCTCTGAGCTATTCCAGAAGTAGTGAGGAGGCTTTTTTGGAGGCCTAGGCTTTTGCAAAAAGCTAA
CTTGTTTATTGCAGCTTATAATGGTTACAAATAAAGCAATAGCATCACAAATTTCACAAATAAAGCATTT
TTTTCACTGCATTCTAGTTGTGGTTTGTCCAAACTCATCAATGTATCTTATCATGTCTGGATCCGCTGCA
TTAATGAATCGGCCAACGCGCGGGGAGAGGCGGTTTGCGTATTGGGCGCTCTTCCGCTTCCTCGCTCACT
GACTCGCTGCGCTCGGTCGTTCGGCTGCGGCGAGCGGTATCAGCTCACTCAAAGGCGGTAATACGGTTAT
CCACAGAATCAGGGGATAACGCAGGAAAGAACATGTGAGCAAAAGGCCAGCAAAAGGCCAGGAACCGTAA
AAAGGCCGCGTTGCTGGCGTTTTTCCATAGGCTCCGCCCCCCTGACGAGCATCACAAAAATCGACGCTCA
AGTCAGAGGTGGCGAAACCCGACAGGACTATAAAGATACCAGGCGTTTCCCCCTGGAAGCTCCCTCGTGC
GCTCTCCTGTTCCGACCCTGCCGCTTACCGGATACCTGTCCGCCTTTCTCCCTTCGGGAAGCGTGGCGCT
TTCTCATAGCTCACGCTGTAGGTATCTCAGTTCGGTGTAGGTCGTTCGCTCCAAGCTGGGCTGTGTGCAC
GAACCCCCCGTTCAGCCCGACCGCTGCGCCTTATCCGGTAACTATCGTCTTGAGTCCAACCCGGTAAGAC
ACGACTTATCGCCACTGGCAGCAGCCACTGGTAACAGGATTAGCAGAGCGAGGTATGTAGGCGGTGCTAC
AGAGTTCTTGAAGTGGTGGCCTAACTACGGCTACACTAGAAGAACAGTATTTGGTATCTGCGCTCTGCTG
AAGCCAGTTACCTTCGGAAAAAGAGTTGGTAGCTCTTGATCCGGCAAACAAACCACCGCTGGTAGCGGTG
GTTTTTTTGTTTGCAAGCAGCAGATTACGCGCAGAAAAAAAGGATCTCAA
